Addgene plasmid #103405: LSB-hsa-miR-3065-3p
Purpose: Used to sense miRNA activity using fluorescence based tools. hsa-miR-3065-3p target in 3' UTR of of mKate. miRNA activity can be measured by the repression of mKate2 relative to EBFP2 fluorescent proteins . Plasmid is inherently unstable; please see Depositor Comments
Depositing lab: Ron Weiss. Depositing organization: Massachusetts Institute of Technology. Publication: A mixed antagonistic/synergistic miRNA repression model enables accurate predictions of multi-input miRNA sensor activity. Gam JJ, Babb J, Weiss R. Nat Commun. 2018 Jun 22;9(1):2430. doi: 10.1038/s41467-018-04575-0. PubMed 29934631.
Backbone
  Vector backbone: Low Sensor Backbone (LSB)
  Vector type: Mammalian Expression, Synthetic Biology
Growth in bacteria
  Bacterial resistance: Ampicillin and Kanamycin, 100 & 50 μg/mL
  Growth temperature: 30°C
  Growth strain: NEB Stable
  Copy number: High Copy
Gene/Insert
  Gene/Insert name: hsa-miR-3065-3p target
  Species: H. sapiens (human)
  Entrez Gene: MIR3065 (a.k.a. mir-3065)
  Promoter: EF-1a
  Cloning method: Gibson Cloning
Terms and licenses: Academic/Nonprofit Terms; Industry Terms: Not Available to Industry
Depositor comments: Please note that this plasmid is inherently unstable due to a repeating poly A element. We recommend performing a diagnostic digest on multiple colonies upon receipt. The depositors would like to note the presence of several discrepancies between the depositor sequence and physical plasmid sequence. In particular, the sequences upstream and downstream of the puromycin coding region have 10 bp insertions which do not affect the ability to perform puromycin selection. The sequences for those regions within the physical plasmids are as follows: Upstream of Puro: GAATTCGACCGCCTGTCTCAAGGTGCCACC; Downstream of Puro: GCTTTGAGACTACGCGTGAATTCACTCCTC.
How to cite: LSB-hsa-miR-3065-3p was a gift from Ron Weiss (Addgene plasmid # 103405 ; http://n2t.net/addgene:103405 ; RRID:Addgene_103405)
