[The description below was written by a language model from this plasmid's Addgene catalogue record and pLannotate feature annotations shown in this document.]
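Description:
LSB-hsa-miR-3065-3p is a mammalian expression plasmid built on the Low Sensor Backbone (LSB) and designed as a two-colour fluorescent sensor of microRNA activity. It replicates in E. coli from a high-copy ColE1/pUC-type origin and carries both β-lactamase (ampicillin) and aph(3')-Ia (kanamycin) markers, matching the dual selection listed in the record. A puromycin N-acetyltransferase coding sequence followed by a rabbit β-globin polyadenylation signal is also present for selection in mammalian cells, although no promoter driving it is annotated in the feature table.

The payload consists of two parallel transcription units in the same orientation. Each uses the human EF-1α core promoter with its intron A and ends in a β-globin 3' region and poly(A) signal, and each is flanked by attB4, attB1 and attB2 Gateway recombination scars left over from modular assembly. The first unit expresses the red fluorescent protein mKate2, and according to the record it carries a target site for human miR-3065-3p in its 3' UTR. This site is not separately annotated, but would lie in the unannotated stretch between the mKate2 cassette's attB2 site and the β-globin sequence. The second unit expresses the blue protein EBFP2 without a target and serves as an internal reference for plasmid dose and expression. When miR-3065-3p is active in transfected cells, mKate2 is repressed relative to EBFP2, so the red-to-blue ratio gives a readout of miRNA activity.

The depositor notes that the repeated poly(A) elements make the plasmid inherently unstable. They also report small insertions flanking the puromycin coding region in the physical plasmid, relative to the deposited sequence, which do not impair puromycin selection.
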