Features (pLannotate 1.2.2; 28 found; start..end, strand, type, name):
     87..675     -  rep_origin     ori: high-copy-number ColE1/pMB1/pBR322/pUC origin of replication
    846..1706    -  CDS            AmpR: β-lactamase; bla; confers resistance to ampicillin, carbenicillin, and related antibiotics
   1707..1778    -  promoter       AmpR promoter: bla
   1857..2456    +  CDS            PuroR: puromycin N-acetyltransferase; pac from Streptomyces alboniger; confers resistance to puromycin
   2461..2541    +  CDS            HBB (fragment): HBB_PONPY - Experimental evidence at transcript level: Swiss-Prot protein existence level 2. Involved in oxygen transport from the lung to the various peripheral tissues. From Pongo pygmaeus (Bornean orangutan).
   2612..2667    +  polyA_signal   β-globin poly(A) signal: rabbit β-globin polyadenylation signal (Gil and Proudfoot, 1987)
   3646..3666    +  protein_bind   attB4: mutant version of attB; core recombination site for the Gateway® BP reaction BP Clonase™
   3734..3945    +  promoter       EF-1α core promoter: core promoter for human elongation factor EF-1α
   3946..4884    +  intron         EF-1α intron A: intron upstream of the start codon of human EF-1α
   4911..4931    +  protein_bind   attB1: mutant version of attB; core recombination site for the Gateway® BP reaction BP Clonase™
   4951..5646    +  CDS            mKate2: mKate2 is a basic (constitutively fluorescent) red fluorescent protein published in 2009, derived from Entacmaea quadricolor. It is reported to be a rapidly-maturing monomer with moderate acid sensitivity.
   5666..5690    -  protein_bind   attB2: mutant version of attB; recombination site for the Gateway® BP reaction BP Clonase™
   5838..5912    +  CDS            HBB (fragment): HBB_PONPY - Experimental evidence at transcript level: Swiss-Prot protein existence level 2. Involved in oxygen transport from the lung to the various peripheral tissues. From Pongo pygmaeus (Bornean orangutan).
   5983..6038    +  polyA_signal   β-globin poly(A) signal: rabbit β-globin polyadenylation signal (Gil and Proudfoot, 1987)
   6422..6447    +  misc_feature   SA: splice acceptor site
   7119..7139    +  protein_bind   attB4: mutant version of attB; core recombination site for the Gateway® BP reaction BP Clonase™
   7207..7418    +  promoter       EF-1α core promoter: core promoter for human elongation factor EF-1α
   7419..8357    +  intron         EF-1α intron A: intron upstream of the start codon of human EF-1α
   8384..8404    +  protein_bind   attB1: mutant version of attB; core recombination site for the Gateway® BP reaction BP Clonase™
   8415..9131    +  CDS            EBFP2: EBFP2 is a basic (constitutively fluorescent) blue fluorescent protein published in 2007, derived from Aequorea victoria. It is reported to be a rapidly-maturing monomer with moderate acid sensitivity.
   9139..9163    -  protein_bind   attB2: mutant version of attB; recombination site for the Gateway® BP reaction BP Clonase™
   9167..9247    +  CDS            HBB (fragment): HBB_PONPY - Experimental evidence at transcript level: Swiss-Prot protein existence level 2. Involved in oxygen transport from the lung to the various peripheral tissues. From Pongo pygmaeus (Bornean orangutan).
   9318..9373    +  polyA_signal   β-globin poly(A) signal: rabbit β-globin polyadenylation signal (Gil and Proudfoot, 1987)
   9756..9778    -  protein_bind   lac operator (fragment): The lac repressor binds to the lac operator to inhibit transcription in E. coli. This inhibition can be relieved by adding lactose or isopropyl-β-D-thiogalactopyranoside (IPTG). lac repressor encoded by lacI
   9782..9812    -  promoter       lac promoter: promoter for the E. coli lac operon
   9827..9848    -  protein_bind   CAP binding site: CAP binding activates transcription in the presence of cAMP. E. coli catabolite activator protein
   9861..9900    -  CDS            lacI (fragment): lac repressor; lacI; The lac repressor binds to the lac operator to inhibit transcription in E. coli. This inhibition can be relieved by adding lactose or isopropyl-β-D-thiogalactopyranoside (IPTG).
  10073..10882   +  CDS            KanR: aminoglycoside phosphotransferase; aph(3')-Ia; confers resistance to kanamycin in bacteria or G418 (Geneticin®) in eukaryotes
>Addgene plasmid #103405 | LSB-hsa-miR-3065-3p | depositor full sequence | sequence record 195859 | Full Sequence
AATTGAGGGGATAACGCAGGAAAGAACATGTGAGCAAAAGGCCAGCAAAAGGCCAGGAACCGTAAAAAGG
CCGCGTTGCTGGCGTTTTTCCATAGGCTCCGCCCCCCTGACGAGCATCACAAAAATCGACGCTCAAGTCA
GAGGTGGCGAAACCCGACAGGACTATAAAGATACCAGGCGTTTCCCCCTGGAAGCTCCCTCGTGCGCTCT
CCTGTTCCGACCCTGCCGCTTACCGGATACCTGTCCGCCTTTCTCCCTTCGGGAAGCGTGGCGCTTTCTC
ATAGCTCACGCTGTAGGTATCTCAGTTCGGTGTAGGTCGTTCGCTCCAAGCTGGGCTGTGTGCACGAACC
CCCCGTTCAGCCCGACCGCTGCGCCTTATCCGGTAACTATCGTCTTGAGTCCAACCCGGTAAGACACGAC
TTATCGCCACTGGCAGCAGCCACTGGTAACAGGATTAGCAGAGCGAGGTATGTAGGCGGTGCTACAGAGT
TCTTGAAGTGGTGGCCTAACTACGGCTACACTAGAAGAACAGTATTTGGTATCTGCGCTCTGCTGAAGCC
AGTTACCTTCGGAAAAAGAGTTGGTAGCTCTTGATCCGGCAAACAAACCACCGCTGGTAGCGGTGGTTTT
TTTGTTTGCAAGCAGCAGATTACGCGCAGAAAAAAAGGATCTCAAGAAGATCCTTTGATCTTTTCTACGG
GGTCTGACGCTCAGTGGAACGAAAACTCACGTTAAGGGATTTTGGTCATGAGATTATCAAAAAGGATCTT
CACCTAGATCCTTTTAAATTAAAAATGAAGTTTTAAATCAATCTAAAGTATATATGAGTAAACTTGGTCT
GACAGTTACCAATGCTTAATCAGTGAGGCACCTATCTCAGCGATCTGTCTATTTCGTTCATCCATAGTTG
CCTGACTCCCCGTCGTGTAGATAACTACGATACGGGAGGGCTTACCATCTGGCCCCAGTGCTGCAATGAT
ACCGCGAGAACCACGCTCACCGGCTCCAGATTTATCAGCAATAAACCAGCCAGCCGGAAGGGCCGAGCGC
AGAAGTGGTCCTGCAACTTTATCCGCCTCCATCCAGTCTATTAATTGTTGCCGGGAAGCTAGAGTAAGTA
GTTCGCCAGTTAATAGTTTGCGCAACGTTGTTGCCATTGCTACAGGCATCGTGGTGTCACGCTCGTCGTT
TGGTATGGCTTCATTCAGCTCCGGTTCCCAACGATCAAGGCGAGTTACATGATCCCCCATGTTGTGCAAA
AAAGCGGTTAGCTCCTTCGGTCCTCCGATCGTTGTCAGAAGTAAGTTGGCCGCAGTGTTATCACTCATGG
TTATGGCAGCACTGCATAATTCTCTTACTGTCATGCCATCCGTAAGATGCTTTTCTGTGACTGGTGAGTA
CTCAACCAAGTCATTCTGAGAATAGTGTATGCGGCGACCGAGTTGCTCTTGCCCGGCGTCAATACGGGAT
AATACCGCGCCACATAGCAGAACTTTAAAAGTGCTCATCATTGGAAAACGTTCTTCGGGGCGAAAACTCT
CAAGGATCTTACCGCTGTTGAGATCCAGTTCGATGTAACCCACTCGTGCACCCAACTGATCTTCAGCATC
TTTTACTTTCACCAGCGTTTCTGGGTGAGCAAAAACAGGAAGGCAAAATGCCGCAAAAAAGGGAATAAGG
GCGACACGGAAATGTTGAATACTCATACTCTTCCTTTTTCAATATTATTGAAGCATTTATCAGGGTTATT
GTCTCATGAGCGGATACATATTTGAATGTAGCTCCGAATTTCTCGAGGGCTTGTCGACGACGGCGGTCTC
CGTCGTCAGGATCATGAATTCGACCCGCCTGCCACCATGACCGAGTACAAGCCCACGGTGCGCCTCGCCA
CCCGCGACGACGTCCCCCGGGCCGTACGCACCCTCGCCGCCGCGTTCGCCGACTACCCCGCCACGCGCCA
CACCGTCGACCCGGACCGCCACATCGAGCGGGTCACCGAGCTGCAAGAACTCTTCCTCACGCGCGTCGGG
CTCGACATCGGCAAGGTGTGGGTCGCGGACGACGGCGCCGCGGTGGCGGTCTGGACCACGCCGGAGAGCG
TCGAAGCGGGGGCGGTGTTCGCCGAGATCGGCCCGCGCATGGCCGAGTTGAGCGGTTCCCGGCTGGCCGC
GCAGCAACAGATGGAAGGCCTCCTGGCGCCGCACCGGCCCAAGGAGCCCGCGTGGTTCCTGGCCACCGTC
GGCGTCTCGCCCGACCACCAGGGCAAGGGTCTGGGCAGCGCCGTCGTGCTCCCCGGAGTGGAGGCGGCCG
AGCGCGCCGGGGTGCCCGCCTTCCTGGAGACATCCGCGCCCCGCAACCTCCCCTTCTACGAGCGGCTCGG
CTTCACCGTCACCGCCGACGTCGAGGTGCCCGAAGGACCGCGCACCTGGTGCATGACCCGCAAGCCCGGT
GCCTGATACGCGTGAATTCACTCCTCAGGTGCAGGCTGCCTATCAGAAGGTGGTGGCTGGTGTGGCCAAT
GCCCTGGCTCACAAATACCACTGAGATCTTTTTCCCTCTGCCAAAAATTATGGGGACATCATGAAGCCCC
TTGAGCATCTGACTTCTGGCTAATAAAGGAAATTTATTTTCATTGCAATAGTGTGTTGGAATTTTTTGTG
TCTCTCACTCGGAAGGACATATGGGAGGGCAAATCATTTAAAACATCAGAATGAGTATTTGGTTTAGAGT
TTGGCAACATATGCCCATATGCTGGCTGCCATGAACAAAGGTTGGCTATAAAGAGGTCATCAGTATATGA
AACAGCCCCCTGCTGTCCATTCCTTATTCCATAGAAAAGCCTTGACTTGAGGTTAGATTTTTTTTATATT
TTGTTTTGTGTTATTTTTTTCTTTAACATCCCTAAAATTTTCCTTACATGTTTTACTAGCCAGATTTTTC
CTCCTCTCCTGACTACTCCCAGTCATAGCTGTCCCTCTTCTCTTATGGAGATCCCTCGACCTGCAGCCCA
AGCTTGAATTCTCTAGAATTACCCTGTTATCCCTATGCTTGGTTTACCGAGCTCTTATTGGTTTTCAAAC
TTCATTGACTGTGCCCAACGCGCCTGGGAGCTCACGGGGACAGCCCCCCCCCAAAGCCCCCAGGGATGTA
ATTACGTCCCTCCCCCGCTAGGGGGCAGCAGCGAGCCGCCCGGGGCTCCGCTCCGGTCCGGCGCTCCCCC
CGCATCCCCGAGCCGGCAGCGTGCGGGGACAGCCCGGGCACGGGGAAGGTGGCACGGGATCGCTTTCCTC
TGAACGCTTCTCGCTGCTCTTTGAGCCTGCAGACACCTGGGGGGATACGGGGAAAAAGCTAGGCTGAAAG
ACCGGTTCTTAGAATGACACGCGCCTGGGAGCTCACGGGGACAGCCCCCCCCCAAAGCCCCCAGGGATGT
AATTACGTCCCTCCCCCGCTAGGGGGCAGCAGCGAGCCGCCCGGGGCTCCGCTCCGGTCCGGCGCTCCCC
CCGCATCCCCGAGCCGGCAGCGTGCGGGGACAGCCCGGGCACGGGGAAGGTGGCACGGGATCGCTTTCCT
CTGAACGCTTCTCGCTGCTCTTTGAGCCTGCAGACACCTGGGGGGATACGGGGAAAAAGCTAACTTCTGA
GACGACAACTTTGTATAGAAAAGTTGGCTCCGAATTCGCCCTTGACAGCAGAGATCCAGTTTGGTTAATT
AATTGGCTCCGGTGCCCGTCAGTGGGCAGAGCGCACATCGCCCACAGTCCCCGAGAAGTTGTGGGGAGGG
GTCGGCAATTGAACCGGTGCCTAGAGAAGGTGGCGCGGGGTAAACTGGGAAAGTGATGTCGTGTACTGGC
TCCGCCTTTTTCCCGAGGGTGGGGGAGAACCGTATATAAGTGCAGTAGTCGCCGTGAACGTTCTTTTTCG
CAACGGGTTTGCCGCCAGAACACAGGTAAGTGCCGTGTGTGGTTCCCGCGGGCCTGGCCTCTTTACGGGT
TATGGCCCTTGCGTGCCTTGAATTACTTCCACCTGGCTGCAGTACGTGATTCTTGATCCCGAGCTTCGGG
TTGGAAGTGGGTGGGAGAGTTCGAGGCCTTGCGCTTAAGGAGCCCCTTCGCCTCGTGCTTGAGTTGAGGC
CTGGCCTGGGCGCTGGGGCCGCCGCGTGCGAATCTGGTGGCACCTTCGCGCCTGTCTCGCTGCTTTCGAT
AAGTCTCTAGCCATTTAAAATTTTTGATGACCTGCTGCGACGCTTTTTTTCTGGCAAGATAGTCTTGTAA
ATGCGGGCCAAGATCTGCACACTGGTATTTCGGTTTTTGGGGCCGCGGGCGGCGACGGGGCCCGTGCGTC
CCAGCGCACATGTTCGGCGAGGCGGGGCCTGCGAGCGCGGCCACCGAGAATCGGACGGGGGTAGTCTCAA
GCTGGCCGGCCTGCTCTGGTGCCTGGCCTCGCGCCGCCGTGTATCGCCCCGCCCTGGGCGGCAAGGCTGG
CCCGGTCGGCACCAGTTGCGTGAGCGGAAAGATGGCCGCTTCCCGGCCCTGCTGCAGGGAGCTCAAAATG
GAGGACGCGGCGCTCGGGAGAGCGGGCGGGTGAGTCACCCACACAAAGGAAAAGGGCCTTTCCGTCCTCA
GCCGTCGCTTCATGTGACTCCACGGAGTACCGGGCGCCGTCCAGGCACCTCGATTAGTTCTCGAGCTTTT
GGAGTACGTCGTCTTTAGGTTGGGGGGAGGGGTTTTATGCGATGGAGTTTCCCCACACTGAGTGGGTGGA
GACTGAAGTTAGGCCAGCTTGGCACTTGATGTAATTCTCCTTGGAATTTGCCCTTTTTGAGTTTGGATCT
TGGTTCATTCTCAAGCCTCAGACAGTGGTTCAAAGTTTTTTTCTTCCATTTCAGGTGTCGTGAGAAGGGC
GAATTCGACCCAAGTTTGTACAAAAAAGCAGGCTGGATCCAGGTGCCACCATGGTGAGCGAGCTGATTAA
GGAGAACATGCACATGAAGCTGTACATGGAGGGCACCGTGAACAACCACCACTTCAAGTGCACATCCGAG
GGCGAAGGCAAGCCCTACGAGGGCACCCAGACCATGAGAATCAAGGCGGTCGAGGGCGGCCCTCTCCCCT
TCGCCTTCGACATCCTGGCTACCAGCTTCATGTACGGCAGCAAAACCTTCATCAACCACACCCAGGGCAT
CCCCGACTTCTTTAAGCAGTCCTTCCCCGAGGGCTTCACATGGGAGAGAGTCACCACATACGAAGATGGG
GGCGTGCTGACCGCTACCCAGGACACCAGCCTCCAGGACGGCTGCCTCATCTACAACGTCAAGATCAGAG
GGGTGAACTTCCCATCCAACGGCCCTGTGATGCAGAAGAAAACACTCGGCTGGGAGGCCTCCACCGAGAC
ACTGTACCCCGCTGACGGCGGCCTGGAAGGCAGAGCCGACATGGCCCTGAAGCTCGTGGGCGGGGGCCAC
CTGATCTGCAACCTTAAGACCACATACAGATCCAAGAAACCCGCTAAGAACCTCAAGATGCCCGGCGTCT
ACTATGTGGACAGGAGACTGGAAAGAATCAAGGAGGCCGACAAAGAGACATACGTCGAGCAGCACGAGGT
GGCTGTGGCCAGATACTGCGACCTCCCTAGCAAACTGGGGCACAAACTTAATTGAGAATTCTACCACCCA
GCTTTCTTGTACAAAGTGGTACGTCTCAAGACCAGAGGTCTCTGCTTTAAAGCGGCTCCAACAATATCCT
GGTGCTGACTCCAACAATATCCTGGTGCTGACTCCAACAATATCCTGGTGCTGACTCCAACAATATCCTG
GTGCTGACAACCAGAAGAGACCTGTGCTTCACTCCTCAGGTGCAGGCTGCCTATCAGAAGGTGGTGGCTG
GTGTGGCCAATGCCCTGGCTCACAAATACCACTGAGATCTTTTTCCCTCTGCCAAAAATTATGGGGACAT
CATGAAGCCCCTTGAGCATCTGACTTCTGGCTAATAAAGGAAATTTATTTTCATTGCAATAGTGTGTTGG
AATTTTTTGTGTCTCTCACTCGGAAGGACATATGGGAGGGCAAATCATTTAAAACATCAGAATGAGTATT
TGGTTTAGAGTTTGGCAACATATGCCCATATGCTGGCTGCCATGAACAAAGGTTGGCTATAAAGAGGTCA
TCAGTATATGAAACAGCCCCCTGCTGTCCATTCCTTATTCCATAGAAAAGCCTTGACTTGAGGTTAGATT
TTTTTTATATTTTGTTTTGTGTTATTTTTTTCTTTAACATCCCTAAAATTTTCCTTACATGTTTTACTAG
CCAGATTTTTCCTCCTCTCCTGACTACTCCCAGTCATAGCTGTCCCTCTTCTCTTATGGAGATCCCGAGC
GGTGCGTTTTTATGCTTGTAGTATTGTATAATGTTTTTAAGATCCAAGCTTCTGACCTCTTCTCTTCCTC
CCACAGGGCCTCGAGACAATTGCATCGATGGTACCAGTGAAAGTCTGCAATGAATTCGAGTTGGCGCGCC
TGTCATTCTAAATCTCTCTTTCAGCCTAAAGCTTTTTCCCCGTATCCCCCCAGGTGTCTGCAGGCTCAAA
GAGCAGCGAGAAGCGTTCAGAGGAAAGCGATCCCGTGCCACCTTCCCCGTGCCCGGGCTGTCCCCGCACG
CTGCCGGCTCGGGGATGCGGGGGGAGCGCCGGACCGGAGCGGAGCCCCGGGCGGCTCGCTGCTGCCCCCT
AGCGGGGGAGGGACGTAATTACATCCCTGGGGGCTTTGGGAGGGGGCTGTCCCCGTGAGCTCCCAGGCGC
GCCTGTCATTCTAAATCTCTCTTTCAGCCTAAAGCTTTTTCCCCGTATCCCCCCAGGTGTCTGCAGGCTC
AAAGAGCAGCGAGAAGCGTTCAGAGGAAAGCGATCCCGTGCCACCTTCCCCGTGCCCGGGCTGTCCCCGC
ACGCTGCCGGCTCGGGGATGCGGGGGGAGCGCCGGACCGGAGCGGAGCCCCGGGCGGCTCGCTGCTGCCC
CCTAGCGGGGGAGGGACGTAATTACATCCCTGGGGGCTTTGGGGGGGGGCTGTCCCCGTGAGCTCCCAGG
CGCGCCAACTCGGTACCGTATCGATGTCGACGTTAACGCTAGTGATATCAACTTTGTATAGAAAAGTTGG
CTCCGAATTCGCCCTTGACAGCAGAGATCCAGTTTGGTTAATTAATTGGCTCCGGTGCCCGTCAGTGGGC
AGAGCGCACATCGCCCACAGTCCCCGAGAAGTTGTGGGGAGGGGTCGGCAATTGAACCGGTGCCTAGAGA
AGGTGGCGCGGGGTAAACTGGGAAAGTGATGTCGTGTACTGGCTCCGCCTTTTTCCCGAGGGTGGGGGAG
AACCGTATATAAGTGCAGTAGTCGCCGTGAACGTTCTTTTTCGCAACGGGTTTGCCGCCAGAACACAGGT
AAGTGCCGTGTGTGGTTCCCGCGGGCCTGGCCTCTTTACGGGTTATGGCCCTTGCGTGCCTTGAATTACT
TCCACCTGGCTGCAGTACGTGATTCTTGATCCCGAGCTTCGGGTTGGAAGTGGGTGGGAGAGTTCGAGGC
CTTGCGCTTAAGGAGCCCCTTCGCCTCGTGCTTGAGTTGAGGCCTGGCCTGGGCGCTGGGGCCGCCGCGT
GCGAATCTGGTGGCACCTTCGCGCCTGTCTCGCTGCTTTCGATAAGTCTCTAGCCATTTAAAATTTTTGA
TGACCTGCTGCGACGCTTTTTTTCTGGCAAGATAGTCTTGTAAATGCGGGCCAAGATCTGCACACTGGTA
TTTCGGTTTTTGGGGCCGCGGGCGGCGACGGGGCCCGTGCGTCCCAGCGCACATGTTCGGCGAGGCGGGG
CCTGCGAGCGCGGCCACCGAGAATCGGACGGGGGTAGTCTCAAGCTGGCCGGCCTGCTCTGGTGCCTGGC
CTCGCGCCGCCGTGTATCGCCCCGCCCTGGGCGGCAAGGCTGGCCCGGTCGGCACCAGTTGCGTGAGCGG
AAAGATGGCCGCTTCCCGGCCCTGCTGCAGGGAGCTCAAAATGGAGGACGCGGCGCTCGGGAGAGCGGGC
GGGTGAGTCACCCACACAAAGGAAAAGGGCCTTTCCGTCCTCAGCCGTCGCTTCATGTGACTCCACGGAG
TACCGGGCGCCGTCCAGGCACCTCGATTAGTTCTCGAGCTTTTGGAGTACGTCGTCTTTAGGTTGGGGGG
AGGGGTTTTATGCGATGGAGTTTCCCCACACTGAGTGGGTGGAGACTGAAGTTAGGCCAGCTTGGCACTT
GATGTAATTCTCCTTGGAATTTGCCCTTTTTGAGTTTGGATCTTGGTTCATTCTCAAGCCTCAGACAGTG
GTTCAAAGTTTTTTTCTTCCATTTCAGGTGTCGTGAGAAGGGCGAATTCGACCCAAGTTTGTACAAAAAA
GCAGGCTCGCCACCATGGTGAGCAAGGGCGAGGAGCTGTTCACCGGGGTGGTGCCCATCCTGGTCGAGCT
GGACGGCGACGTAAACGGCCACAAGTTCAGCGTGAGGGGCGAGGGCGAGGGCGATGCCACCAACGGCAAG
CTGACCCTGAAGTTCATCTGCACCACCGGCAAGCTGCCCGTGCCCTGGCCCACCCTCGTGACCACCCTGA
GCCACGGCGTGCAGTGCTTCGCCCGCTACCCCGACCACATGAAGCAGCACGACTTCTTCAAGTCCGCCAT
GCCCGAAGGCTACGTCCAGGAGCGCACCATCTTCTTCAAGGACGACGGCACCTACAAGACCCGCGCCGAG
GTGAAGTTCGAGGGCGACACCCTAGTGAACCGCATCGAGCTGAAGGGCGTCGACTTCAAGGAGGACGGCA
ACATCCTGGGGCACAAGCTGGAGTACAACTTCAACAGCCACAACATCTATATCATGGCCGTCAAGCAGAA
GAACGGCATCAAGGTGAACTTCAAGATCCGCCACAACGTGGAGGACGGCAGCGTGCAGCTCGCCGACCAC
TACCAGCAGAACACCCCCATCGGCGACGGCCCCGTGCTGCTGCCCGACAGCCACTACCTGAGCACCCAGT
CCGTGCTGAGCAAAGACCCCAACGAGAAGCGCGATCACATGGTCCTGCTGGAGTTCCGCACCGCCGCCGG
GATCACTCTCGGCATGGACGAGCTGTACAAGTAATACCACCCAGCTTTCTTGTACAAAGTGGTACGCGTG
AATTCACTCCTCAGGTGCAGGCTGCCTATCAGAAGGTGGTGGCTGGTGTGGCCAATGCCCTGGCTCACAA
ATACCACTGAGATCTTTTTCCCTCTGCCAAAAATTATGGGGACATCATGAAGCCCCTTGAGCATCTGACT
TCTGGCTAATAAAGGAAATTTATTTTCATTGCAATAGTGTGTTGGAATTTTTTGTGTCTCTCACTCGGAA
GGACATATGGGAGGGCAAATCATTTAAAACATCAGAATGAGTATTTGGTTTAGAGTTTGGCAACATATGC
CCATATGCTGGCTGCCATGAACAAAGGTTGGCTATAAAGAGGTCATCAGTATATGAAACAGCCCCCTGCT
GTCCATTCCTTATTCCATAGAAAAGCCTTGACTTGAGGTTAGATTTTTTTTATATTTTGTTTTGTGTTAT
TTTTTTCTTTAACATCCCTAAAATTTTCCTTACATGTTTTACTAGCCAGATTTTTCCTCCTCTCCTGACT
ACTCCCAGTCATAGCTGTCCCTCTTCTCTTATGGAGATCCCTCGACCTGCAGCCCAAGCTTGGCGTAATC
ATGGTCATAGCTGTTTCCTGTGTGAAATTGTTATCCGCTCACAATTCCACACAACATACGAGCCGGAAGC
ATAAAGTGTAAAGCCTGGGGTGCCTAATGAGTGAGCTAACTCACATTAATTGCGTTGCGCTCACTGCCCG
CTTTCCAGTCGGGAAACCTGTCGTGCCAGCGGATCGACAGTACTAAGCTTGGTCTAATACCCAATCTCTC
GTCTTATCCAGATGTTTTATACGCCTCTGGCCCGTGTCTCAAAATCTCTGATGTTACATTGCACAAGATA
AAATAATATCATCATGAACAATAAAACTGTCTGCTTACATAAACAGTAATACAAGGGGTGTTATGAGCCA
TATTCAACGGGAAACGTCGAGGCCGCGATTAAATTCCAACATGGATGCTGATTTATATGGGTATAAATGG
GCTCGCGATAATGTCGGGCAATCAGGTGCGACAATCTATCGCTTGTATGGGAAGCCCGATGCGCCAGAGT
TGTTTCTGAAACATGGCAAAGGTAGCGTTGCCAATGATGTTACAGATGAGATGGTCAGACTAAACTGGCT
GACGGAATTTATGCCTCTTCCGACCATCAAGCATTTTATCCGTACTCCTGATGATGCATGGTTACTCACC
ACTGCGATCCCCGGAAAAACAGCATTCCAGGTATTAGAAGAATATCCTGATTCAGGTGAAAATATTGTTG
ATGCGCTGGCAGTGTTCCTGCGCCGGTTGCATTCGATTCCTGTTTGTAATTGTCCTTTTAACAGCGATCG
CGTATTTCGTCTCGCTCAGGCGCAATCACGAATGAATAACGGTTTGGTTGATGCGAGTGATTTTGATGAC
GAGCGTAATGGCTGGCCTGTTGAACAAGTCTGGAAAGAAATGCATAAACTTTTGCCATTCTCACCGGATT
CAGTCGTCACTCATGGTGATTTCTCACTTGATAACCTTATTTTTGACGAGGGGAAATTAATAGGTTGTAT
TGATGTTGGACGAGTCGGAATCGCAGACCGATACCAGGATCTTGCCATCCTATGGAACTGCCTCGGTGAG
TTTTCTCCTTCATTACAGAAACGGCTTTTTCAAAAATATGGTATTGATAATCCTGATATGAATAAATTGC
AGTTTCATTTGATGCTCGATGAGTTTTTCTAATCAGAATTGGTTAATTGGTTGTAACACTGGCAGAGCAT
TACGCTGACTTGACGGGACGGCGCAAGCTCATGACCAAAATCCCTTAACGTGAGTTACGCGTCGTTCCAC
TGAGCGTCAGAGGTATCACTAGTATTACAGAGGTAAGTTATAACAGTCGCCTAACCC
