>Addgene plasmid #103405 | LSB-hsa-miR-3065-3p | depositor partial sequence | sequence record 195860 | hsa-miR-3065-3p target
CTCCAACAATATCCTGGTGCTGA
