>Addgene plasmid #103405 | LSB-hsa-miR-3065-3p | addgene partial sequence | sequence record 226480 | mKate2-F 5'-ACCCGCTAAGAACCTCAAGA-3'
CAAGGAGGCCGACAAAGAGACATACGTCGAGCAGCACGAGGTGGCTGTGGCCAGATACTGCGACCTCCCT
AGCAAACTGGGGCACAAACTTAATTGAGAATTCTACCACCCAGCTTTCTTGTACAAAGTGGTACGTCTCA
AGACCAGAGGTCTCTGCTTTAAAGCGGCTCCAACAATATCCTGGTGCTGACTCCAACAATATCCTGGTGC
TGACTCCAACAATATCCTGGTGCTGACTCCAACAATATCCTGGTGCTGACAACCAGAAGAGACCTGTGCT
TCACTCCTCAGGTGCAGGCTGCCTATCAGAAGGTGGTGGCTGGTGTGGCCAATGCCCTGGCTCAC
